>Addgene plasmid #194508 | pGTag NGFR EGFP cLAP +0 | addgene full sequence | sequence record 384053 | Addgene NGS Result
CGACGTTGTAAAACGACGGCCAGTGAGCGCGCGTAATACGACTCACTATAGGGCGAATTGGAGCTACCCG
CATTACCCTGTTATCCCTAAGATCCGACTATTTCCCATGATTCCTTCATATTTGCATATACGATACAAGG
CTGTTAGAGAGATAATTAGAATTAATTTGACTGTAAACACAAAGATATTAGTACAAAATACGTGACGTAG
AAAGTAATAATTTCTTGGGTAGTTTGCAGTTTTAAAATTATGTTTTAAAATGGACTATCATATGCTTACC
GTAACTTGAAAGTATTTCGATTTCTTGGCTTTATATATCTTGTGGAAAGGACGAAACACCGGTATGTCGG
GAACCTCTCCGTTTTAGAGCTAGAAATAGCAAGTTAAAATAAGGCTAGTCCGTTATCAACTTGAAAAAGT
GGCACCGAGTCGGTGCTTTTTTGAATTCAGATCTTACATTTCAGGACATCTAGCTTATCGATACCGTCGA
CTACGGGTATGTCGGGAACCTCTCCAGGCTACTGACCGACGACCTGCCCAGGGCCTCGGACTATAAGGAC
GACGACGACAAGGGCGGAGGCGGAGGGGAGAACCTGTACTTTCAGGGAAGCGGAGGAGGAGGCAAAGAAA
CAGCTGCTGCTAAATTCGAGCGGCAGCACATGGACAGCTCTGGCCCCTCTGGCAGCGCCGCCAAGTTCAG
CAGCCTGGAAGTGCTGTTCCAGGGCCCCCTGAGCAGCAGCGGCCCCAGCGGCAGCATGGTGTCCAAGGGC
GAGGAACTGTTCACCGGCGTGGTGCCCATCCTGGTGGAGCTGGACGGCGACGTGAACGGCCACAAGTTCA
GCGTGTCCGGCGAGGGCGAAGGCGACGCCACCTACGGCAAGCTGACCCTGAAGTTCATCTGCACCACCGG
CAAGCTGCCCGTGCCCTGGCCCACCCTGGTGACCACCCTGACCTACGGCGTGCAGTGCTTCAGCAGATAC
CCCGACCACATGAAGCAGCACGATTTCTTCAAGAGCGCCATGCCCGAGGGCTACGTCCAGGAGCGCACCA
TCTTTTTCAAGGACGACGGCAACTACAAGACCAGGGCCGAGGTGAAGTTCGAGGGCGACACACTGGTGAA
CAGGATCGAGCTGAAGGGCATCGACTTCAAAGAGGACGGCAACATCCTGGGCCACAAGCTGGAATACAAC
TACAACAGCCACAACGTGTACATTATGGCCGACAAGCAGAAGAACGGCATCAAGGTCAACTTCAAGATCC
GGCACAACATCGAGGACGGCAGCGTGCAGCTGGCCGACCACTACCAGCAGAACACCCCCATCGGCGACGG
CCCCGTGCTGCTGCCCGACAACCACTACCTGAGCACCCAGAGCGCTCTCAGCAAGGACCCCAACGAGAAG
CGGGACCACATGGTGCTGAAAGAATTTGTGACAGCCGCCGGAATCACCCTGGGCATGGACGAGCTGTACA
AGCGCGGAGCCACGAACTTCTCTCTGTTAAAGCAAGCAGGAGATGTTGAAGAAAACCCCGGGCCCATGGG
GGCAGGTGCCACCGGCCGCGCCATGGACGGGCCGCGCCTGCTGCTGTTGCTGCTTCTGGGGGTGTCCCTT
GGAGGTGCCAAGGAGGCATGCCCCACAGGCCTGTACACACACAGCGGTGAGTGCTGCAAAGCCTGCAACC
TGGGCGAGGGTGTGGCCCAGCCTTGTGGAGCCAACCAGACCGTGTGTGAGCCCTGCCTGGACAGCGTGAC
GTTCTCCGACGTGGTGAGCGCGACCGAGCCGTGCAAGCCGTGCACCGAGTGCGTGGGGCTCCAGAGCATG
TCGGCGCCGTGCGTGGAGGCCGACGACGCCGTGTGCCGCTGCGCCTACGGCTACTACCAGGATGAGACGA
CTGGGCGCTGCGAGGCGTGCCGCGTGTGCGAGGCGGGCTCGGGCCTCGTGTTCTCCTGCCAGGACAAGCA
GAACACCGTGTGCGAGGAGTGCCCCGACGGCACGTATTCCGACGAGGCCAACCACGTGGACCCGTGCCTG
CCCTGCACCGTGTGCGAGGACACCGAGCGCCAGCTCCGCGAGTGCACACGCTGGGCCGACGCCGAGTGCG
AGGAGATCCCTGGCCGTTGGATTACACGGTCCACACCCCCAGAGGGCTCGGACAGCACAGCCCCCAGCAC
CCAGGAGCCTGAGGCACCTCCAGAACAAGACCTCATAGCCAGCACGGTGGCAGGTGTGGTGACCACAGTG
ATGGGCAGCTCCCAGCCCGTGGTGACCCGAGGCACCACCGACAACCTCATCCCTGTCTATTGCTCCATCC
TGGCTGCTGTGGTTGTGGGCCTTGTGGCCTACATAGCCTTCAAGAGGTGGAACAGGGGGATCCTCTGACG
GTATGTCGGGAACCTCTCCAGGGATGTCTCGAGGGGGGGCCCGGTACCCAGCTTTTGTTCCCTTTAGTGA
GGGTTAATTGCGCGCTTGGCGTAATCATGGTCATAGCTGTTTCCTGTGTGAAATTGTTATCCGCTCACAA
TTCCACACAACATACGAGCCGGAAGCATAAAGTGTAAAGCCTGGGGTGCCTAATGAGTGAGCTAACTCAC
ATTAATTGCGTTGCGCTCACTGCCCGCTTTCCAGTCGGGAAACCTGTCGTGCCAGCTGCATTAATGAATC
GGCCAACGCGCGGGGAGAGGCGGTTTGCGTATTGGGCGCTCTTCCGCTTCCTCGCTCACTGACTCGCTGC
GCTCGGTCGTTCGGCTGCGGCGAGCGGTATCAGCTCACTCAAAGGCGGTAATACGGTTATCCACAGAATC
AGGGGATAACGCAGGAAAGAACATGTGAGCAAAAGGCCAGCAAAAGGCCAGGAACCGTAAAAAGGCCGCG
TTGCTGGCGTTTTTCCATAGGCTCCGCCCCCCTGACGAGCATCACAAAAATCGACGCTCAAGTCAGAGGT
GGCGAAACCCGACAGGACTATAAAGATACCAGGCGTTTCCCCCTGGAAGCTCCCTCGTGCGCTCTCCTGT
TCCGACCCTGCCGCTTACCGGATACCTGTCCGCCTTTCTCCCTTCGGGAAGCGTGGCGCTTTCTCATAGC
TCACGCTGTAGGTATCTCAGTTCGGTGTAGGTCGTTCGCTCCAAGCTGGGCTGTGTGCACGAACCCCCCG
TTCAGCCCGACCGCTGCGCCTTATCCGGTAACTATCGTCTTGAGTCCAACCCGGTAAGACACGACTTATC
GCCACTGGCAGCAGCCACTGGTAACAGGATTAGCAGAGCGAGGTATGTAGGCGGTGCTACAGAGTTCTTG
AAGTGGTGGCCTAACTACGGCTACACTAGAAGAACAGTATTTGGTATCTGCGCTCTGCTGAAGCCAGTTA
CCTTCGGAAAAAGAGTTGGTAGCTCTTGATCCGGCAAACAAACCACCGCTGGTAGCGGTGGTTTTTTTGT
TTGCAAGCAGCAGATTACGCGCAGAAAAAAAGGATCTCAAGAAGATCCTTTGATCTTTTCTACGGGGTCT
GACGCTCAGTGGAACGAAAACTCACGTTAAGGGATTTTGGTCATGAGATTATCAAAAAGGATCTTCACCT
AGATCCTTTTAAATTAAAAATGAAGTTTTAAATCAATCTAAAGTATATATGAGTAAACTTGGTCTGACAG
TTACCAATGCTTAATCAGTGAGGCACCTATCTCAGCGATCTGTCTATTTCGTTCATCCATAGTTGCCTGA
CTCCCCGTCGTGTAGATAACTACGATACGGGAGGGCTTACCATCTGGCCCCAGTGCTGCAATGATACCGC
GAGACCCACGCTCACCGGCTCCAGATTTATCAGCAATAAACCAGCCAGCCGGAAGGGCCGAGCGCAGAAG
TGGTCCTGCAACTTTATCCGCCTCCATCCAGTCTATTAATTGTTGCCGGGAAGCTAGAGTAAGTAGTTCG
CCAGTTAATAGTTTGCGCAACGTTGTTGCCATTGCTACAGGCATCGTGGTGTCACGCTCGTCGTTTGGTA
TGGCTTCATTCAGCTCCGGTTCCCAACGATCAAGGCGAGTTACATGATCCCCCATGTTGTGCAAAAAAGC
GGTTAGCTCCTTCGGTCCTCCGATCGTTGTCAGAAGTAAGTTGGCCGCAGTGTTATCACTCATGGTTATG
GCAGCACTGCATAATTCTCTTACTGTCATGCCATCCGTAAGATGCTTTTCTGTGACTGGTGAGTACTCAA
CCAAGTCATTCTGAGAATAGTGTATGCGGCGACCGAGTTGCTCTTGCCCGGCGTCAATACGGGATAATAC
CGCGCCACATAGCAGAACTTTAAAAGTGCTCATCATTGGAAAACGTTCTTCGGGGCGAAAACTCTCAAGG
ATCTTACCGCTGTTGAGATCCAGTTCGATGTAACCCACTCGTGCACCCAACTGATCTTCAGCATCTTTTA
CTTTCACCAGCGTTTCTGGGTGAGCAAAAACAGGAAGGCAAAATGCCGCAAAAAAGGGAATAAGGGCGAC
ACGGAAATGTTGAATACTCATACTCTTCCTTTTTCAATATTATTGAAGCATTTATCAGGGTTATTGTCTC
ATGAGCGGATACATATTTGAATGTATTTAGAAAAATAAACAAATAGGGGTTCCGCGCACATTTCCCCGAA
AAGTGCCACCTG
[124 nt withheld, positions 4633-4756]
C
[91 nt withheld, positions 4758-4848]
A
[49 nt withheld, positions 4850-4898]
CCTTTGACGTTGGAGTCCACGTTCTTT
[37 nt withheld, positions 4926-4962]
ACCCTATCTCGGTCTATTCTTTTGATTTATAAGGGATTTTGCCGATTTCGGCCTATTGGTTAAAAAATGA
GCTGATTTAACAAAAATTTAACGCGAATTTTAACAAAATATTAACGCTTACAATTTCCATTCGCCATTCA
GGCTGCGCAACTGTTGGGAAGGGCGATCGGTGCGGGCCTCTTCGCTATTACGCCAGCTGGCGAAAGGGGG
ATGTGCTGCAAGGCGATTAAGTTGGGTAACGCCAGGGTTTTCCCAGTCA
Features (pLannotate 1.2.2; 19 found; start..end, strand, type, name):
     34..52      +  promoter       T7 promoter: promoter for bacteriophage T7 RNA polymerase
     98..332     +  promoter       U6 promoter: RNA polymerase III promoter for human U6 snRNA
    361..436     +  misc_RNA       gRNA scaffold: guide RNA scaffold for the Streptococcus pyogenes CRISPR/Cas9 system
    472..491     +  misc_feature   MCS (fragment): pBluescript multiple cloning site
    624..698     +  CDS            RNASE1 (fragment): RNAS1_BOSTR - Also known as RNS1. Experimental evidence at protein level: Swiss-Prot protein existence level 1. Endonuclease that catalyzes the cleavage of RNA on the 3' side of pyrimidine nucleotides. Acts on single-stranded and double- stranded RNA (By similarity). From Boselaphus tragocamelus (Nilgai).
    756..1472    +  CDS            EGFP: EGFP is a basic (constitutively fluorescent) green fluorescent protein published in 1996, derived from Aequorea victoria. It is reported to be a rapidly-maturing weak dimer with moderate acid sensitivity.
   1479..1531    +  CDS            P2A (fragment): 2A peptide from porcine teschovirus-1 polyprotein Eukaryotic ribosomes fail to insert a peptide bond between the Gly and Pro residues, yielding separate polypeptides.
   1536..2363    +  CDS            NGFR (fragment): TNR16_HUMAN - Also known as TNFRSF16. Experimental evidence at protein level: Swiss-Prot protein existence level 1. Low affinity receptor which can bind to NGF, BDNF, NTF3, and NTF4. Forms a heterodimeric receptor with SORCS2 that binds the precursor forms of NGF, BDNF and NTF3 with high affinity, and has much lower affinity for mature NGF and BDNF (PubMed:24908487). Plays an important role in differentiation and survival of specific neuronal populations during development (By similarity). Can mediate cell survival as well as cell death of neural cells. Plays a role in the inactivation of RHOA
   2408..2428    +  misc_feature   MCS (fragment): pBluescript multiple cloning site
   2441..2459    -  promoter       T3 promoter: promoter for bacteriophage T3 RNA polymerase
   2504..2520    -  protein_bind   lac operator: The lac repressor binds to the lac operator to inhibit transcription in E. coli. This inhibition can be relieved by adding lactose or isopropyl-β-D-thiogalactopyranoside (IPTG). lac repressor encoded by lacI
   2528..2558    -  promoter       lac promoter: promoter for the E. coli lac operon
   2573..2594    -  protein_bind   CAP binding site: CAP binding activates transcription in the presence of cAMP. E. coli catabolite activator protein
   2607..2699    -  CDS            lacI (fragment): lac repressor; lacI; The lac repressor binds to the lac operator to inhibit transcription in E. coli. This inhibition can be relieved by adding lactose or isopropyl-β-D-thiogalactopyranoside (IPTG).
   2882..3470    -  rep_origin     ori: high-copy-number ColE1/pMB1/pBR322/pUC origin of replication
   3641..4501    -  CDS            AmpR: β-lactamase; bla; confers resistance to ampicillin, carbenicillin, and related antibiotics
   4502..4606    -  promoter       AmpR promoter: bla
   4633..5061    +  rep_origin     f1 ori (sequence partly withheld): f1 bacteriophage origin of replication; arrow indicates direction of (+) strand synthesis
   5092..26      -  CDS            lacZα (fragment) (across the origin): LacZα fragment of β-galactosidase; lacZ fragment
