[The description below was written by a language model from this plasmid's Addgene catalogue record and pLannotate feature annotations shown in this document.]
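Description:
pGTag NGFR EGFP cLAP +0 is a 5.2 kb donor plasmid built on the pBluescript KS- bacterial cloning vector and intended for CRISPR/Cas9-mediated generic tagging of endogenous proteins in cell lines. It is propagated in E. coli at high copy from a ColE1/pUC-type origin under ampicillin selection (AmpR with its bla promoter). It retains the usual pBluescript elements: an f1 origin, flanking T7 and T3 promoters, the lac promoter/operator region, and a lacZα remnant.

The roughly 1.9 kb payload, cloned between SalI and XhoI sites, is a promoterless cLAP(EGFP)-P2A-NGFR cassette. The annotation shows a short fragment matching bovid pancreatic ribonuclease upstream of EGFP. This is consistent with an S-peptide affinity tag as used in localization-and-affinity-purification (LAP) tags, although the record does not spell out the composition of the tag. EGFP is followed by a P2A ribosome-skipping peptide and a partial human NGFR (low-affinity nerve growth factor receptor) coding sequence. When the cassette is integrated in frame at the 3′ end of a target gene, the tagged protein and the NGFR surface antigen are co-translated from the endogenous transcript and then separated. Correctly tagged cells therefore display NGFR and can be enriched by affinity purification rather than by drug selection.

Upstream of the cassette sits a human U6 promoter driving an S. pyogenes gRNA scaffold, which indicates that the plasmid also expresses a guide RNA. The record does not state the guide's target. The "+0" in the name presumably denotes the reading-frame variant within a set of such donors, though this too is not stated explicitly.
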