Addgene plasmid #194508: pGTag NGFR EGFP cLAP +0
Purpose: CRISPR/Cas9-mediated generic protein tagging
Depositing lab: Frank Schnütgen. Depositing organization: Goethe-Universitaet Frankfurt am Main. Publication: Selection-free endogenous tagging of cell lines by bicistronic co-expression of the surface antigen NGFR. Seibert M, Kurrle N, Stolp V, Nurnberger H, Tzschentke S, Borner L, Wempe F, Serve H, Schnutgen F. MethodsX. 2022 Nov 18;9:101929. doi: 10.1016/j.mex.2022.101929. eCollection 2022. PubMed 36444289.
Backbone
  Vector backbone: pBluescript KS-
  Total vector size (bp): 5221
  Vector type: Bacterial Cloning Vector
  Selectable markers: NGFR for affinity purification
Growth in bacteria
  Bacterial resistance: Ampicillin, 100 μg/mL
  Growth temperature: 37°C
  Growth strain: NEB Stable
  Copy number: High Copy
Gene/Insert
  Gene/Insert name: cLAP(EGFP)-P2A-NGFR
  Insert size (bp): 1884
  Cloning method: Restriction Enzyme; 5′ cloning site SalI (not destroyed); 3′ cloning site XhoI (not destroyed)
  Sequencing primers: 5′ M13 forward; 3′ M13 reverse
Terms and licenses: Academic/Nonprofit Terms; Industry Terms: Not Available to Industry
How to cite: pGTag NGFR EGFP cLAP +0 was a gift from Frank Schnütgen (Addgene plasmid # 194508 ; http://n2t.net/addgene:194508 ; RRID:Addgene_194508)
